>Addgene plasmid #39073 | BRWD1 | depositor partial sequence | sequence record 49131 | BRWD1 sequence 460 bps
ATGCACCATCATCATCATCATTCTTCTGGTGTAGATCTGGGTACCGAGAACCTGTACTTCCAATCCATGG
CGACCAACTATGTGGAAAGCAACTGGAAAAAACAGTGCAAAGAACTGGTGAACCTGATTTTTCAGTGCGA
AGATAGCGAACCGTTTCGTCAGCCGGTTGATCTGGTGGAATATCCGGATTATCGTGATATCATTGATACC
CCGATGGATTTTGGCACCGTGCGCGAAACCCTGGATGCCGGCAACTATGATAGCCCGCTGGAATTTTGCA
AAGATATTCGCCTGATTTTTAGCAACGCGAAAGCCTATACCCCGAACAAACGCAGCAAAATCTATAGCAT
GACCCTGCGTCTGAGCGCGCTGTTTGAAGAAAAAATGAAAAAAATTAGCAGCGATTTTAAAATTGGTCAG
AAATTTAACGAATGACAGTAAAGGTGGATACGGATCCGAA
