>Addgene plasmid #39073 | BRWD1 | addgene partial sequence | sequence record 53299 | T7 5'-TAATACGACTCACTATAGGG-3'
TGTTTACTTTAAGAAGGAGATATACATATGCACCATCATCATCATCATTCTTCTGGTGTAGATCTGGGTA
CCGAGAACCTGTACTTCCAATCCATGGCGACCAACTATGTGGAAAGCAACTGGAAAAAACAGTGCAAAGA
ACTGGTGAACCTGATTTTTCAGTGCGAAGATAGCGAACCGTTTCGTCAGCCGGTTGATCTGGTGGAATAT
CCGGATTATCGTGATATCATTGATACCCCGATGGATTTTGGCACCGTGCGCGAAACCCTGGATGCCGGCA
ACTATGATAGCCCGCTGGAATTTTGCAAAGATATTCGCCTGATTTTTAGCAACGCGAAAGCCTATACCCC
GAACAAACGCAGCAAAATCTATAGCATGACCCTGCGTCTGAGCGCGCTGTTTGAAGAAAAAATGAAAAAA
ATTAGCAGCGATTTTAAAATTGGTCAGAAATTTAACGAATGACAGTAAAGGTGGATACGGATCCGAATTC
GAGCTCCGTCGACAAGCTTGCGGCCGCACTCGAGCACCACCACCACCACCACTGAGATCCGGCTGCTAAC
AAAGCCCGAAAGGAAGCTGAGTTGGCTGCTGCCACCGCTGAGCAATAACTAGCATAACCCCTTGGGGCCT
CTAAACGGGTCTTGAGGGGTTTTTTGCTGAAAGGAGGAACTATATCCGGATTGGCGAATGGG
[106 nt withheld, positions 693-798]
CTTCCTTTCTCGCCACGTTC
[34 nt withheld, positions 819-852]
CTCCCCTTTAGGGTTCCGA
