[The description below was written by a language model from this plasmid's Addgene catalogue record.]
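Description:
BRWD1 is a bacterial expression plasmid built on the pNIC28-Bsa4 backbone from the SGC, designed to produce a fragment of the human BRWD1 protein (bromodomain and WD repeat domain containing 1, also known as WDR9, isoform A) in E. coli for structural biology. It is selected with kanamycin and is recorded as a low-copy plasmid. The record does not list the origin of replication or the promoter explicitly. However, the T7 and T7-terminator sequencing primers flanking the insert indicate that the coding sequence sits within a T7 promoter/terminator expression cassette, which would require a host supplying T7 RNA polymerase for expression.

The insert is about 460 bp, codon-optimized, and was introduced by ligation-independent cloning. At this size it encodes only a small portion of BRWD1 rather than the full open reading frame, consistent with the catalogue note that it may not be the full ORF. The exact domain boundaries are not stated, although the record links the construct to a deposited PDB structure. The fragment is fused at its N terminus to a His tag followed by a TEV protease recognition site. This arrangement allows capture of the recombinant protein by immobilized metal affinity chromatography and subsequent removal of the tag by TEV cleavage, leaving a near-native protein.

The construct is intended for recombinant production and purification of this BRWD1 fragment for structure determination, and the same material would also suit biochemical or biophysical work on the isolated domain. No feature table was supplied, so other backbone elements cannot be confirmed from the record.
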