Addgene plasmid #39073: BRWD1
Purpose: Bacterial expression for structure determination; may not be full ORF
Depositing lab: Nicola Burgess-Brown. Depositing organization: University of Oxford.
Backbone
  Vector backbone: pNIC28-Bsa4
  Backbone manufacturer: SGC
  Vector type: Bacterial Expression
Growth in bacteria
  Bacterial resistance: Kanamycin, 50 μg/mL
  Growth temperature: 37°C
  Growth strain: Mach1
  Copy number: Low Copy
Gene/Insert
  Gene/Insert name: BRWD1 (alt names: WD repeat domain 9 [isoform A]; PDB:3Q2E)
  Species: H. sapiens (human)
  Insert size (bp): 460
  Mutation: codon-optimized
  Entrez Gene: BRWD1 (a.k.a. C21orf107, DCAF19, N143, WDR9, WRD9)
  Tag / fusion protein: His Tev (N terminal on insert)
  Cloning method: Ligation Independent Cloning
  Sequencing primers: 5′ T7; 3′ T7-term
Terms and licenses: Academic/Nonprofit Terms; Industry Terms: Not Available to Industry
How to cite: BRWD1 was a gift from Nicola Burgess-Brown (Addgene plasmid # 39073 ; http://n2t.net/addgene:39073 ; RRID:Addgene_39073)
